>Addgene plasmid #143645 | TFORF2862 | addgene full sequence | sequence record 400473 | Addgene NGS Result
TTAATGTAGTCTTATGCAATACTCTTGTAGTCTTGCAACATGGTAACGATGAGTTAGCAACATGCCTTAC
AAGGAGAGAAAAAGCACCGTGCATGCCGATTGGTGGAAGTAAGGTGGTACGATCGTGCCTTATTAGGAAG
GCAACAGACGGGTCTGACATGGATTGGACGAACCACTGAATTGCCGCATTGCAGAGATATTGTATTTAAG
TGCCTAGCTCGATACATAAACGGGTCTCTCTGGTTAGACCAGATCTGAGCCTGGGAGCTCTCTGGCTAAC
TAGGGAACCCACTGCTTAAGCCTCAATAAAGCTTGCCTTGAGTGCTTCAAGTAGTGTGTGCCCGTCTGTT
GTGTGACTCTGGTAACTAGAGATCCCTCAGACCCTTTTAGTCAGTGTGGAAAATCTCTAGCAGTGGCGCC
CGAACAGGGACTTGAAAGCGAAAGGGAAACCAGAGGAGCTCTCTCGACGCAGGACTCGGCTTGCTGAAGC
GCGCACGGCAAGAGGCGAGGGGCGGCGACTGGTGAGTACGCCAAAAATTTTGACTAGCGGAGGCTAGAAG
GAGAGAGATGGGTGCGAGAGCGTCAGTATTAAGCGGGGGAGAATTAGATCGCGATGGGAAAAAATTCGGT
TAAGGCCAGGGGGAAAGAAAAAATATAAATTAAAACATATAGTATGGGCAAGCAGGGAGCTAGAACGATT
CGCAGTTAATCCTGGCCTGTTAGAAACATCAGAAGGCTGTAGACAAATACTGGGACAGCTACAACCATCC
CTTCAGACAGGATCAGAAGAACTTAGATCATTATATAATACAGTAGCAACCCTCTATTGTGTGCATCAAA
GGATAGAGATAAAAGACACCAAGGAAGCTTTAGACAAGATAGAGGAAGAGCAAAACAAAAGTAAGACCAC
CGCACAGCAAGCGGCCGCTGATCTTCAGACCTGGAGGAGGAGATATGAGGGACAATTGGAGAAGTGAATT
ATATAAATATAAAGTAGTAAAAATTGAACCATTAGGAGTAGCACCCACCAAGGCAAAGAGAAGAGTGGTG
CAGAGAGAAAAAAGAGCAGTGGGAATAGGAGCTTTGTTCCTTGGGTTCTTGGGAGCAGCAGGAAGCACTA
TGGGCGCAGCGTCAATGACGCTGACGGTACAGGCCAGACAATTATTGTCTGGTATAGTGCAGCAGCAGAA
CAATTTGCTGAGGGCTATTGAGGCGCAACAGCATCTGTTGCAACTCACAGTCTGGGGCATCAAGCAGCTC
CAGGCAAGAATCCTGGCTGTGGAAAGATACCTAAAGGATCAACAGCTCCTGGGGATTTGGGGTTGCTCTG
GAAAACTCATTTGCACCACTGCTGTGCCTTGGAATGCTAGTTGGAGTAATAAATCTCTGGAACAGATTTG
GAATCACACGACCTGGATGGAGTGGGACAGAGAAATTAACAATTACACAAGCTTAATACACTCCTTAATT
GAAGAATCGCAAAACCAGCAAGAAAAGAATGAACAAGAATTATTGGAATTAGATAAATGGGCAAGTTTGT
GGAATTGGTTTAACATAACAAATTGGCTGTGGTATATAAAATTATTCATAATGATAGTAGGAGGCTTGGT
AGGTTTAAGAATAGTTTTTGCTGTACTTTCTATAGTGAATAGAGTTAGGCAGGGATATTCACCATTATCG
TTTCAGACCCACCTCCCAACCCCGAGGGGACCCATGCATTGCATCTCAATTAGTCAGCAACCAGGTGTGG
AAAGTCCCCAGGCTCCCCAGCAGGCAGAAGTATGCAAAGCATGCGTCTCAATTAGTCAGCAACCATAGTC
CCGCCCCTAACTCCGCCCATCCCGCCCCTAACTCCGCCCAGTTCCGCCCATTCTCCGCCCCATGGCTGAC
TAATTTTTTTTATTTATGCAGAGGCCGAGGCCGCCTCGGCCTCTGAGCTATTCCAGAAGTAGTGAGGAGG
CTTTTTTGGAGGCCTAGGCTTTTGCAAAAAGCTTTCTAGAGGTACCACCGGAGCTTACCATGACCGAGTA
CAAGCCCACGGTGCGCCTCGCCACCCGCGACGACGTCCCCAGGGCCGTACGCACCCTCGCCGCCGCGTTC
GCCGACTACCCCGCCACGCGCCACACCGTCGATCCGGACCGCCACATCGAGCGGGTCACCGAGCTGCAAG
AACTCTTCCTCACGCGCGTCGGGCTCGACATCGGCAAGGTGTGGGTCGCGGACGACGGCGCCGCCGTGGC
GGTCTGGACCACGCCGGAGAGCGTCGAAGCGGGGGCGGTGTTCGCCGAGATCGGCCCGCGCATGGCCGAG
TTGAGCGGTTCCCGGCTGGCCGCGCAGCAACAGATGGAAGGCCTCCTGGCGCCGCACCGGCCCAAGGAGC
CCGCGTGGTTCCTGGCCACCGTCGGCGTCTCGCCCGACCACCAGGGCAAGGGTCTGGGCAGCGCCGTCGT
GCTCCCCGGAGTGGAGGCGGCCGAGCGCGCCGGGGTGCCCGCCTTCCTGGAGACCTCCGCGCCCCGCAAC
CTCCCCTTCTACGAGCGGCTCGGCTTCACCGTCACCGCCGACGTCGAGGTGCCCGAAGGACCGCGCACCT
GGTGCATGACCCGCAAGCCCGGTGCCAGTTAACGAATTCTAGATCTTGAGACAAATGGCAGTATTCATCC
ACAATTTTAAAAGAAAAGGGGGGATTGGGGGGTACAGTGCAGGGGAAAGAATAGTAGACATAATAGCAAC
AGACATACAAACTAAAGAATTACAAAAACAAATTACAAAAATTCAAAATTTTCGGGTTTATTACAGGGAC
AGCAGAGATCCACTTTGGCGCCGGCTCGAGGCCTGCAGGTGCAAAGATGGATAAAGTTTTAAACAGAGAG
GAATCTTTGCAGCTAATGGACCTTCTAGGTCTTGAAAGGAGTGGGAATTGGCTCCGGTGCCCGTCAGTGG
GCAGAGCGCACATCGCCCACAGTCCCCGAGAAGTTGGGGGGAGGGGTCGGCAATTGAACCGGTGCCTAGA
GAAGGTGGCGCGGGGTAAACTGGGAAAGTGATGTCGTGTACTGGCTCCGCCTTTTTCCCGAGGGTGGGGG
AGAACCGTATATAAGTGCAGTAGTCGCCGTGAACGTTCTTTTTCGCAACGGGTTTGCCGCCAGAACACAG
GTAAGTGCCGTGTGTGGTTCCCGCGGGCCTGGCCTCTTTACGGGTTATGGCCCTTGCGTGCCTTGAATTA
CTTCCACCTGGCTGCAGTACGTGATTCTTGATCCCGAGCTTCGGGTTGGAAGTGGGTGGGAGAGTTCGAG
GCCTTGCGCTTAAGGAGCCCCTTCGCCTCGTGCTTGAGTTGAGGCCTGGCCTGGGCGCTGGGGCCGCCGC
GTGCGAATCTGGTGGCACCTTCGCGCCTGTCTCGCTGCTTTCGATAAGTCTCTAGCCATTTAAAATTTTT
GATGACCTGCTGCGACGCTTTTTTTCTGGCAAGATAGTCTTGTAAATGCGGGCCAAGATCTGCACACTGG
TATTTCGGTTTTTGGGGCCGCGGGCGGCGACGGGGCCCGTGCGTCCCAGCGCACATGTTCGGCGAGGCGG
GGCCTGCGAGCGCGGCCACCGAGAATCGGACGGGGGTAGTCTCAAGCTGGCCGGCCTGCTCTGGTGCCTG
GCCTCGCGCCGCCGTGTATCGCCCCGCCCTGGGCGGCAAGGCTGGCCCGGTCGGCACCAGTTGCGTGAGC
GGAAAGATGGCCGCTTCCCGGCCCTGCTGCAGGGAGCTCAAAATGGAGGACGCGGCGCTCGGGAGAGCGG
GCGGGTGAGTCACCCACACAAAGGAAAAGGGCCTTTCCGTCCTCAGCCGTCGCTTCATGTGACTCCACGG
AGTACCGGGCGCCGTCCAGGCACCTCGATTAGTTCTCGAGCTTTTGGAGTACGTCGTCTTTAGGTTGGGG
GGAGGGGTTTTATGCGATGGAGTTTCCCCACACTGAGTGGGTGGAGACTGAAGTTAGGCCAGCTTGGCAC
TTGATGTAATTCTCCTTGGAATTTGCCCTTTTTGAGTTTGGATCTTGGTTCATTCTCAAGCCTCAGACAG
TGGTTCAAAGTTTTTTTCTTCCATTTCAGGTGTCGTGAGGCTAGCACCGCCACCATGGACGAGCCACCCT
TCAGCGAGGCGGCTTTGGAGCAGGCGCTGGGCGAGCCGTGCGATCTGGACGCGGCGCTGCTGACCGACAT
CGAAGGTGAAGTCGGCGCGGGGAGGGGTAGGGCCAACGGCCTGGACGCCCCAAGGGCGGGCGCAGATCGC
GGAGCCATGGATTGCACTTTCGAAGACATGCTTCAGCTTATCAACAACCAAGACAGTGACTTCCCTGGCC
TATTTGACCCACCCTATGCTGGGAGTGGGGCAGGGGGCACAGACCCTGCCAGCCCCGATACCAGCTCCCC
AGGCAGCTTGTCTCCACCTCCTGCCACATTGAGCTCCTCTCTTGAAGCCTTCCTGAGCGGGCCGCAGGCA
GCGCCCTCACCCCTGTCCCCTCCCCAGCCTGCACCCACTCCATTGAAGATGTACCCGTCCATGCCCGCTT
TCTCCCCTGGGCCTGGTATCAAGGAAGAGTCAGTGCCACTGAGCATCCTGCAGACCCCCACCCCACAGCC
CCTGCCAGGGGCCCTCCTGCCACAGAGCTTCCCAGCCCCAGCCCCACCGCAGTTCAGCTCCACCCCTGTG
TTAGGCTACCCCAGCCCTCCGGGAGGCTTCTCTACAGGAAGCCCTCCCGGGAACACCCAGCAGCCGCTGC
CTGGCCTGCCACTGGCTTCCCCGCCAGGGGTCCCGCCCGTCTCCTTGCACACCCAGGTCCAGAGTGTGGT
CCCCCAGCAGCTACTGACAGTCACAGCTGCCCCCACGGCAGCCCCTGTAACGACCACTGTGACCTCGCAG
ATCCAGCAGGTCCCGGTCCTGCTGCAGCCCCACTTCATCAAGGCAGACTCGCTGCTTCTGACAGCCATGA
AGACAGACGGAGCCACTGTGAAGGCGGCAGGTCTCAGTCCCCTGGTCTCTGGCACCACTGTGCAGACAGG
GCCTTTGCCGACCCTGGTGAGTGGCGGAACCATCTTGGCAACAGTCCCACTGGTCGTAGATGCGGAGAAG
CTGCCTATCAACCGGCTCGCAGCTGGCAGCAAGGCCCCGGCCTCTGCC
[240 nt withheld, positions 5159-5398]
GATCTGGTGTCGGCCTGTGGCAGTGGAGGGAACACAGACGTGCTCATGGAGGGCGTGAAGACTGAGGTGG
AGGACACACTGACCCCACCCCCCTCGGATGCTGGCTCACCTTTCCAGAGCAGCCCCTTGTCCCTTGGCAG
CAGGGGCAGTGGCAGCGGTGGCAGTGGCAGTGACTCGGAGCCTGACAGCCCAGTCTTTGAGGACAGCAAG
GCAAAGCCAGAGCAGCGGCCGTCTCTGCACAGCCGGGGCATGCTGGACCGCTCCCGCCTGGCCCTGTGCA
CGCTCGTCTTCCTCTGCCTGTCCTGCAACCCCTTGGCCTCCTTGCTGGGGGCCCGGGGGCTTCCCAGCCC
CTCAGATACCACCAGCGTCTACCATAGCCCTGGGCGCAACGTGCTGGGCACCGAGAGCAGAGATGGCCCT
GGCTGGGCCCAGTGGCTGCTGCCCCCAGTGGTCTGGCTGCTCAATGGGCTGTTGGTGCTCGTCTCCTTGG
TGCTTCTCTTTGTCTACGGTGAGCCAGTCACACGGCCCCACTCAGGCCCCGCCGTGTACTTCTGGAGGCA
TCGCAAGCAGGCTGACCTGGACCTGGCCCGGGGAGACTTTGCCCAGGCTGCCCAGCAGCTGTGGCTGGCC
CTGCGGGCACTGGGCCGGCCCCTGCCCACCTCCCACCTGGACCTGGCTTGTAGCCTCCTCTGGAACCTCA
TCCGTCACCTGCTGCAGCGTCTCTGGGTGGGCCGCTGGCTGGCAGGCCGGGCAGGGGGCCTGCAGCAGGA
CTGTGCTCTGCGAGTGGATGCTAGCGCCAGCGCCCGAGACGCAGCCCTGGTCTACCATAAGCTGCACCAG
CTGCACACCATGGGGAAGCACACAGGCGGGCACCTCACTGCCACCAACCTGGCGCTGAGTGCCCTGAACC
TGGCAGAGTGTGCAGGGGATGCCGTGTCTGTGGCGACGCTGGCCGAGATCTATGTGGCGGCTGCATTGAG
AGTGAAGACCAGTCTCCCACGGGCCTTGCATTTTCTGACACGCTTCTTCCTGAGCAGTGCCCGCCAGGCC
TGCCTGGCACAGAGTGGCTCAGTGCCTCCTGCCATGCAGTGGCTCTGCCACCCCGTGGGCCACCGTTTCT
TCGTGGATGGGGACTGGTCCGTGCTCAGTACCCCATGGGAGAGCCTGTACAGCTTGGCCGGGAACCCAGT
GGACCCCCTGGCCCAGGTGACTCAGCTATTCCGGGAACATCTCTTAGAGCGAGCACTGAACTGTGTGACC
CAGCCCAACCCCAGCCCTGGGTCAGCTGATGGGGACAAGGAATTCTCGGATGCCCTCGGGTACCTGCAGC
TGCTGAACAGCTGTTCTGATGCTGCGGGGGCTCCTGCCTACAGCTTCTCCATCAGTTCCAGCATGGCCAC
CACCACCGGCGTAGACCCGGTGGCCAAGTGGTGGGCCTCTCTGACAGCTGTGGTGATCCACTGGCTGCGG
CGGGATGAGGAGGCGGCTGAGCGGCTGTGCCCGCTGGTGGAGCACCTGCCCCGGGTGCTGCAGGAGTCTG
AGAGACCCCTGCCCAGGGCAGCTCTGCACTCCTTCAAGGCTGCCCGGGCCCTGCTGGGCTGTGCCAAGGC
AGAGTCTGGTCCAGCCAGCCTGACCATCTGTGAGAAGGCCAGTGGGTACCTGCAGGACAGCCTGGCTACC
ACACCAGCCAGCAGCTCCATTGACAAGGCCGTGCAGCTGTTCCTGTGTGACCTGCTTCTTGTGGTGCGCA
CCAGCCTGTGGCGGCAGCAGCAGCCCCCGGCCCCGGCCCCAGCAGCCCAGGGCACCAGCAGCAGGCCCCA
GGCTTCCGCCCTTGAGCTGCGTGGCTTCCAACGGGACCTGAGCAGCCTGAGGCGGCTGGCACAGAGCTTC
CGGCCCGCCATGCGGAGGGTGTTCCTACATGAGGCCACGGCCCGGCTGATGGCGGGGGCCAGCCCCACAC
GGACACACCAGCTCCTCGACCGCAGTCTGAGGCGGCGGGCAGGCCCCGGTGGCAAAGGAGGCGCGGTGGC
GGAGCTGGAGCCGCGGCCCACGCGGCGGGAGCACGCGGAGGCCTTGCTGCTGGCCTCCTGCTACCTGCCC
CCCGGCTTCCTGTCGGCGCCCGGGCAGCGCGTGGGCATGCTGGCTGAGGCGGCGCGCACACTCGAGAAGC
TTGGCGATCGCCGGCTGCTGCACGACTGTCAGCAGATGCTCATGCGCCTGGGCGGTGGGACCACTGTCAC
TTCCAGCTAGTAATGAACTAGTCCGTAACTTGAAAGTATTTCGATTTCTTGGCTTTATATATCTTGTGGA
AAGGACGAATATTACTATTGATCGACATACACACGCGTTAAGTCGACAATCAACCTCTGGATTACAAAAT
TTGTGAAAGATTGACTGGTATTCTTAACTATGTTGCTCCTTTTACGCTATGTGGATACGCTGCTTTAATG
CCTTTGTATCATGCTATTGCTTCCCGTATGGCTTTCATTTTCTCCTCCTTGTATAAATCCTGGTTGCTGT
CTCTTTATGAGGAGTTGTGGCCCGTTGTCAGGCAACGTGGCGTGGTGTGCACTGTGTTTGCTGACGCAAC
CCCCACTGGTTGGGGCATTGCCACCACCTGTCAGCTCCTTTCCGGGACTTTCGCTTTCCCCCTCCCTATT
GCCACGGCGGAACTCATCGCCGCCTGCCTTGCCCGCTGCTGGACAGGGGCTCGGCTGTTGGGCACTGACA
ATTCCGTGGTGTTGTCGGGGAAATCATCGTCCTTTCCTTGGCTGCTCGCCTGTGTTGCCACCTGGATTCT
GCGCGGGACGTCCTTCTGCTACGTCCCTTCGGCCCTCAATCCAGCGGACCTTCCTTCCCGCGGCCTGCTG
CCGGCTCTGCGGCCTCTTCCGCGTCTTCGCCTTCGCCCTCAGACGAGTCGGATCTCCCTTTGGGCCGCCT
CCCCGCGTCGACTTTAAGACCAATGACTTACAAGGCAGCTGTAGATCTTAGCCACTTTTTAAAAGAAAAG
GGGGGACTGGAAGGGCTAATTCACTCCCAACGAAGACAAGATCTGCTTTTTGCTTGTACTGGGTCTCTCT
GGTTAGACCAGATCTGAGCCTGGGAGCTCTCTGGCTAACTAGGGAACCCACTGCTTAAGCCTCAATAAAG
CTTGCCTTGAGTGCTTCAAGTAGTGTGTGCCCGTCTGTTGTGTGACTCTGGTAACTAGAGATCCCTCAGA
CCCTTTTAGTCAGTGTGGAAAATCTCTAGCAGTACGTATAGTAGTTCATGTCATCTTATTATTCAGTATT
TATAACTTGCAAAGAAATGAATATCAGAGAGTGAGAGGAACTTGTTTATTGCAGCTTATAATGGTTACAA
ATAAAGCAATAGCATCACAAATTTCACAAATAAAGCATTTTTTTCACTGCATTCTAGTTGTGGTTTGTCC
AAACTCATCAATGTATCTTATCATGTCTGGCTCTAGCTATCCCGCCCCTAACTCCGCCCATCCCGCCCCT
AACTCCGCCCAGTTCCGCCCATTCTCCGCCCCATGGCTGACTAATTTTTTTTATTTATGCAGAGGCCGAG
GCCGCCTCGGCCTCTGAGCTATTCCAGAAGTAGTGAGGAGGCTTTTTTGGAGGCCTAGGGACGTACCCAA
TTCGCCCTATAGTGAGTCGTATTACGCGCGCTCACTGGCCGTCGTTTTACAACGTCGTGACTGGGAAAAC
CCTGGCGTTACCCAACTTAATCGCCTTGCAGCACATCCCCCTTTCGCCAGCTGGCGTAATAGCGAAGAGG
CCCGCACCGATCGCCCTTCCCAACAGTTGCGCAGCCTGAATGGCGAATGGG
[124 nt withheld, positions 9230-9353]
C
[91 nt withheld, positions 9355-9445]
A
[49 nt withheld, positions 9447-9495]
CCTTTGACGTTGGAGTCCACGTTCTTT
[37 nt withheld, positions 9523-9559]
ACCCTATCTCGGTCTATTCTTTTGATTTATAAGGGATTTTGCCGATTTCGGCCTATTGGTTAAAAAATGA
GCTGATTTAACAAAAATTTAACGCGAATTTTAACAAAATATTAACGCTTACAATTTAGGTGGCACTTTTC
GGGGAAATGTGCGCGGAACCCCTATTTGTTTATTTTTCTAAATACATTCAAATATGTATCCGCTCATGAG
ACAATAACCCTGATAAATGCTTCAATAATATTGAAAAAGGAAGAGTATGAGTATTCAACATTTCCGTGTC
GCCCTTATTCCCTTTTTTGCGGCATTTTGCCTTCCTGTTTTTGCTCACCCAGAAACGCTGGTGAAAGTAA
AAGATGCTGAAGATCAGTTGGGTGCACGAGTGGGTTACATCGAACTGGATCTCAACAGCGGTAAGATCCT
TGAGAGTTTTCGCCCCGAAGAACGTTTTCCAATGATGAGCACTTTTAAAGTTCTGCTATGTGGCGCGGTA
TTATCCCGTATTGACGCCGGGCAAGAGCAACTCGGTCGCCGCATACACTATTCTCAGAATGACTTGGTTG
AGTACTCACCAGTCACAGAAAAGCATCTTACGGATGGCATGACAGTAAGAGAATTATGCAGTGCTGCCAT
AACCATGAGTGATAACACTGCGGCCAACTTACTTCTGACAACGATCGGAGGACCGAAGGAGCTAACCGCT
TTTTTGCACAACATGGGGGATCATGTAACTCGCCTTGATCGTTGGGAACCGGAGCTGAATGAAGCCATAC
CAAACGACGAGCGTGACACCACGATGCCTGTAGCAATGGCAACAACGTTGCGCAAACTATTAACTGGCGA
ACTACTTACTCTAGCTTCCCGGCAACAATTAATAGACTGGATGGAGGCGGATAAAGTTGCAGGACCACTT
CTGCGCTCGGCCCTTCCGGCTGGCTGGTTTATTGCTGATAAATCTGGAGCCGGTGAGCGTGGGTCTCGCG
GTATCATTGCAGCACTGGGGCCAGATGGTAAGCCCTCCCGTATCGTAGTTATCTACACGACGGGGAGTCA
GGCAACTATGGATGAACGAAATAGACAGATCGCTGAGATAGGTGCCTCACTGATTAAGCATTGGTAACTG
TCAGACCAAGTTTACTCATATATACTTTAGATTGATTTAAAACTTCATTTTTAATTTAAAAGGATCTAGG
TGAAGATCCTTTTTGATAATCTCATGACCAAAATCCCTTAACGTGAGTTTTCGTTCCACTGAGCGTCAGA
CCCCGTAGAAAAGATCAAAGGATCTTCTTGAGATCCTTTTTTTCTGCGCGTAATCTGCTGCTTGCAAACA
AAAAAACCACCGCTACCAGCGGTGGTTTGTTTGCCGGATCAAGAGCTACCAACTCTTTTTCCGAAGGTAA
CTGGCTTCAGCAGAGCGCAGATACCAAATACTGTTCTTCTAGTGTAGCCGTAGTTAGGCCACCACTTCAA
GAACTCTGTAGCACCGCCTACATACCTCGCTCTGCTAATCCTGTTACCAGTGGCTGCTGCCAGTGGCGAT
AAGTCGTGTCTTACCGGGTTGGACTCAAGACGATAGTTACCGGATAAGGCGCAGCGGTCGGGCTGAACGG
GGGGTTCGTGCACACAGCCCAGCTTGGAGCGAACGACCTACACCGAACTGAGATACCTACAGCGTGAGCT
ATGAGAAAGCGCCACGCTTCCCGAAGGGAGAAAGGCGGACAGGTATCCGGTAAGCGGCAGGGTCGGAACA
GGAGAGCGCACGAGGGAGCTTCCAGGGGGAAACGCCTGGTATCTTTATAGTCCTGTCGGGTTTCGCCACC
TCTGACTTGAGCGTCGATTTTTGTGATGCTCGTCAGGGGGGCGGAGCCTATGGAAAAACGCCAGCAACGC
GGCCTTTTTACGGTTCCTGGCCTTTTGCTGGCCTTTTGCTCACATGTTCTTTCCTGCGTTATCCCCTGAT
TCTGTGGATAACCGTATTACCGCCTTTGAGTGAGCTGATACCGCTCGCCGCAGCCGAACGACCGAGCGCA
GCGAGTCAGTGAGCGAGGAAGCGGAAGAGCGCCCAATACGCAAACCGCCTCTCCCCGCGCGTTGGCCGAT
TCATTAATGCAGCTGGCACGACAGGTTTCCCGACTGGAAAGCGGGCAGTGAGCGCAACGCAATTAATGTG
AGTTAGCTCACTCATTAGGCACCCCAGGCTTTACACTTTATGCTTCCGGCTCGTATGTTGTGTGGAATTG
TGAGCGGATAACAATTTCACACAGGAAACAGCTATGACCATGATTACGCCAAGCGCGCAATTAACCCTCA
CTAAAGGGAACAAAAGCTGGAGCTGCAAGC
Features (pLannotate 1.2.2; 31 found; start..end, strand, type, name):
      5..231     +  promoter       RSV promoter: Rous sarcoma virus enhancer/promoter
    232..412     +  LTR            5' LTR (truncated): truncated 5' long terminal repeat (LTR) from HIV-1
    459..584     +  misc_feature   HIV-1 Ψ: packaging signal of human immunodeficiency virus type 1
    568..931     +  CDS            HIV-1 gag (fragment): gag protein from human immunodeficiency virus 1; gag
   1077..1310    +  misc_feature   RRE: The Rev response element (RRE) of HIV-1 allows for Rev-dependent mRNA export from the nucleus to the cytoplasm.
   1687..1713    +  CDS            Rev (fragment): human immunodeficiency virus 1 (HIV-1) Rev protein; rev; enhances nuclear export of unspliced and incompletely spliced viral mRNAs
   1720..1743    +  promoter       SV40 promoter (fragment): SV40 early promoter
   1744..1815    +  promoter       SV40 promoter (fragment): SV40 enhancer and early promoter
   1839..1974    +  rep_origin     SV40 ori: SV40 origin of replication
   2020..2616    +  CDS            PuroR (fragment): puromycin N-acetyltransferase; pac from Streptomyces; confers resistance to puromycin
   2665..2782    +  misc_feature   cPPT/CTS: central polypurine tract and central termination sequence of HIV-1
   2847..2913    +  CDS            small t antigen (fragment): SV40 (simian virus 40) small t antigen
   2920..4098    +  promoter       EF-1α promoter: strong constitutive promoter for human elongation factor EF-1α
   4115..7645    +  CDS            SREBF1 (sequence partly withheld): SRBP1_HUMAN - Also known as BHLHD1, SREBP1 From Homo sapiens (Human).
   7661..7714    +  promoter       U6 promoter (fragment): RNA polymerase III promoter for human U6 snRNA
   7756..8344    +  misc_feature   WPRE: woodchuck hepatitis virus posttranscriptional regulatory element
   8395..8414    +  misc_feature   cPPT/CTS (fragment): central polypurine tract and central termination sequence of HIV-1
   8416..8649    +  LTR            3' LTR (ΔU3): self-inactivating 3' long terminal repeat (LTR) from HIV-1
   8727..8848    +  polyA_signal   SV40 poly(A) signal: SV40 polyadenylation signal
   8888..9023    +  rep_origin     SV40 ori: SV40 origin of replication
   9044..9062    -  promoter       T7 promoter: promoter for bacteriophage T7 RNA polymerase
   9070..9225    +  CDS            lacZα (fragment): LacZα fragment of β-galactosidase; lacZ fragment
   9230..9658    +  rep_origin     f1 ori (sequence partly withheld): f1 bacteriophage origin of replication; arrow indicates direction of (+) strand synthesis
   9711..9815    +  promoter       AmpR promoter: bla
   9816..10676   +  CDS            AmpR: β-lactamase; bla; confers resistance to ampicillin, carbenicillin, and related antibiotics
  10847..11435   +  rep_origin     ori: high-copy-number ColE1/pMB1/pBR322/pUC origin of replication
  11618..11710   +  CDS            lacI (fragment): lac repressor; lacI; The lac repressor binds to the lac operator to inhibit transcription in E. coli. This inhibition can be relieved by adding lactose or isopropyl-β-D-thiogalactopyranoside (IPTG).
  11723..11744   +  protein_bind   CAP binding site: CAP binding activates transcription in the presence of cAMP. E. coli catabolite activator protein
  11759..11789   +  promoter       lac promoter: promoter for the E. coli lac operon
  11793..11815   +  protein_bind   lac operator (fragment): The lac repressor binds to the lac operator to inhibit transcription in E. coli. This inhibition can be relieved by adding lactose or isopropyl-β-D-thiogalactopyranoside (IPTG). lac repressor encoded by lacI
  11858..11876   +  promoter       T3 promoter: promoter for bacteriophage T3 RNA polymerase
