[The description below was written by a language model from this plasmid's Addgene catalogue record and pLannotate feature annotations shown in this document.]
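Description:
TFORF2862 is a third-generation-style, self-inactivating lentiviral expression plasmid built on the pLX_TRC317 backbone for overexpressing human SREBF1 (sterol regulatory element-binding transcription factor 1, a bHLH-family factor) in mammalian cells. It belongs to a large barcoded transcription factor ORF collection in which each clone carries a unique 24-bp barcode so that individual factors can be identified by sequencing in pooled overexpression screens, such as screens for drivers of directed differentiation. In bacteria the plasmid is maintained through a high-copy ColE1/pUC-type origin with ampicillin resistance (AmpR). An f1 origin and remnants of a lac/T7/T3 cloning region are also present. The depositor warns that recombination can occur, as is common for LTR-containing plasmids.

The viral genome is transcribed from an RSV promoter fused to a truncated HIV-1 5' LTR. It carries the Ψ packaging signal with a gag fragment, the Rev response element for nuclear export of the unspliced RNA, a cPPT/CTS, and a ΔU3 3' LTR that inactivates LTR-driven transcription after integration, followed by an SV40 polyadenylation signal. Within the provirus there are two cassettes. An SV40 early promoter drives puromycin N-acetyltransferase for selecting transduced cells, and the strong constitutive EF-1α promoter drives the synthesized SREBF1 ORF, annotated at about 3.5 kb. A WPRE downstream of the ORF enhances transcript stability and expression. The barcode itself is not annotated in the feature table. The recorded insert size is somewhat larger than the annotated coding sequence, so the barcode presumably lies in the short region between the ORF and the WPRE, where a small U6 promoter fragment is detected. The 11,899-nt sequenced record matches the backbone plus insert sizes given.
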