Addgene plasmid #143645: TFORF2862
Purpose: Lentiviral vector for overexpressing transcription factor ORFs with unique 24-bp barcodes. Barcodes facilitate identification of transcription factors in pooled screens.
Depositing lab: Feng Zhang. Depositing organization: Broad Institute. Publication: A transcription factor atlas of directed differentiation. Joung J, Ma S, Tay T, Geiger-Schuller KR, Kirchgatterer PC, Verdine VK, Guo B, Arias-Garcia MA, Allen WE, Singh A, Kuksenko O, Abudayyeh OO, Gootenberg JS, Fu Z, Macrae RK, Buenrostro JD, Regev A, Zhang F. Cell. 2023 Jan 5;186(1):209-229.e26. doi: 10.1016/j.cell.2022.11.026. PubMed 36608654.
Backbone
  Vector backbone: pLX_TRC317
  Backbone manufacturer: Broad Institute Genetic Perturbation Platform
  Backbone size w/o insert (bp): 8264
  Vector type: Mammalian Expression, Lentiviral
  Selectable markers: Puromycin
Growth in bacteria
  Bacterial resistance: Ampicillin, 100 μg/mL
  Growth temperature: 37°C
  Growth strain: NEB Stable
  Copy number: High Copy
Gene/Insert
  Gene/Insert name: SREBF1
  Species: H. sapiens (human)
  Insert size (bp): 3635
  Entrez Gene: SREBF1 (a.k.a. HMD, IFAP2, SREBP1, bHLHd1)
  Promoter: EF1a
  Cloning method: Unknown
  Sequencing primers: 5′ GGGTGGAGACTGAAGTTAGGCCAG; 3′ CACATAGCGTAAAAGGAGCAACATAG
Terms and licenses: Academic/Nonprofit Terms; Industry Terms: Not Available to Industry
Depositor comments: NM_001005291,ENST00000355815 . The transcription factor ORF portion of this plasmid was synthesized by Genewiz. Please test multiple small colonies in case of plasmid recombination. To make this collection available in a timely manner, a portion of this collection was not fully sequenced by Addgene. If an Addgene verified full plasmid sequence is not available, please contact us prior to placing an order to request the full sequence.
How to cite: TFORF2862 was a gift from Feng Zhang (Addgene plasmid # 143645 ; http://n2t.net/addgene:143645 ; RRID:Addgene_143645)
