>Addgene plasmid #143645 | TFORF2862 | depositor partial sequence | sequence record 283065 | Insert
ACCGCCACCATGGACGAGCCACCCTTCAGCGAGGCGGCTTTGGAGCAGGCGCTGGGCGAGCCGTGCGATC
TGGACGCGGCGCTGCTGACCGACATCGAAGGTGAAGTCGGCGCGGGGAGGGGTAGGGCCAACGGCCTGGA
CGCCCCAAGGGCGGGCGCAGATCGCGGAGCCATGGATTGCACTTTCGAAGACATGCTTCAGCTTATCAAC
AACCAAGACAGTGACTTCCCTGGCCTATTTGACCCACCCTATGCTGGGAGTGGGGCAGGGGGCACAGACC
CTGCCAGCCCCGATACCAGCTCCCCAGGCAGCTTGTCTCCACCTCCTGCCACATTGAGCTCCTCTCTTGA
AGCCTTCCTGAGCGGGCCGCAGGCAGCGCCCTCACCCCTGTCCCCTCCCCAGCCTGCACCCACTCCATTG
AAGATGTACCCGTCCATGCCCGCTTTCTCCCCTGGGCCTGGTATCAAGGAAGAGTCAGTGCCACTGAGCA
TCCTGCAGACCCCCACCCCACAGCCCCTGCCAGGGGCCCTCCTGCCACAGAGCTTCCCAGCCCCAGCCCC
ACCGCAGTTCAGCTCCACCCCTGTGTTAGGCTACCCCAGCCCTCCGGGAGGCTTCTCTACAGGAAGCCCT
CCCGGGAACACCCAGCAGCCGCTGCCTGGCCTGCCACTGGCTTCCCCGCCAGGGGTCCCGCCCGTCTCCT
TGCACACCCAGGTCCAGAGTGTGGTCCCCCAGCAGCTACTGACAGTCACAGCTGCCCCCACGGCAGCCCC
TGTAACGACCACTGTGACCTCGCAGATCCAGCAGGTCCCGGTCCTGCTGCAGCCCCACTTCATCAAGGCA
GACTCGCTGCTTCTGACAGCCATGAAGACAGACGGAGCCACTGTGAAGGCGGCAGGTCTCAGTCCCCTGG
TCTCTGGCACCACTGTGCAGACAGGGCCTTTGCCGACCCTGGTGAGTGGCGGAACCATCTTGGCAACAGT
CCCACTGGTCGTAGATGCGGAGAAGCTGCCTATCAACCGGCTCGCAGCTGGCAGCAAGGCCCCGGCCTCT
GCC
[240 nt withheld, positions 1054-1293]
GATCTGGTGTCGGCCTGTGGCAGTGGAGGGAACACAGACGTGCTCATGGAGGGCGTGAAGACTGAGGTGG
AGGACACACTGACCCCACCCCCCTCGGATGCTGGCTCACCTTTCCAGAGCAGCCCCTTGTCCCTTGGCAG
CAGGGGCAGTGGCAGCGGTGGCAGTGGCAGTGACTCGGAGCCTGACAGCCCAGTCTTTGAGGACAGCAAG
GCAAAGCCAGAGCAGCGGCCGTCTCTGCACAGCCGGGGCATGCTGGACCGCTCCCGCCTGGCCCTGTGCA
CGCTCGTCTTCCTCTGCCTGTCCTGCAACCCCTTGGCCTCCTTGCTGGGGGCCCGGGGGCTTCCCAGCCC
CTCAGATACCACCAGCGTCTACCATAGCCCTGGGCGCAACGTGCTGGGCACCGAGAGCAGAGATGGCCCT
GGCTGGGCCCAGTGGCTGCTGCCCCCAGTGGTCTGGCTGCTCAATGGGCTGTTGGTGCTCGTCTCCTTGG
TGCTTCTCTTTGTCTACGGTGAGCCAGTCACACGGCCCCACTCAGGCCCCGCCGTGTACTTCTGGAGGCA
TCGCAAGCAGGCTGACCTGGACCTGGCCCGGGGAGACTTTGCCCAGGCTGCCCAGCAGCTGTGGCTGGCC
CTGCGGGCACTGGGCCGGCCCCTGCCCACCTCCCACCTGGACCTGGCTTGTAGCCTCCTCTGGAACCTCA
TCCGTCACCTGCTGCAGCGTCTCTGGGTGGGCCGCTGGCTGGCAGGCCGGGCAGGGGGCCTGCAGCAGGA
CTGTGCTCTGCGAGTGGATGCTAGCGCCAGCGCCCGAGACGCAGCCCTGGTCTACCATAAGCTGCACCAG
CTGCACACCATGGGGAAGCACACAGGCGGGCACCTCACTGCCACCAACCTGGCGCTGAGTGCCCTGAACC
TGGCAGAGTGTGCAGGGGATGCCGTGTCTGTGGCGACGCTGGCCGAGATCTATGTGGCGGCTGCATTGAG
AGTGAAGACCAGTCTCCCACGGGCCTTGCATTTTCTGACACGCTTCTTCCTGAGCAGTGCCCGCCAGGCC
TGCCTGGCACAGAGTGGCTCAGTGCCTCCTGCCATGCAGTGGCTCTGCCACCCCGTGGGCCACCGTTTCT
TCGTGGATGGGGACTGGTCCGTGCTCAGTACCCCATGGGAGAGCCTGTACAGCTTGGCCGGGAACCCAGT
GGACCCCCTGGCCCAGGTGACTCAGCTATTCCGGGAACATCTCTTAGAGCGAGCACTGAACTGTGTGACC
CAGCCCAACCCCAGCCCTGGGTCAGCTGATGGGGACAAGGAATTCTCGGATGCCCTCGGGTACCTGCAGC
TGCTGAACAGCTGTTCTGATGCTGCGGGGGCTCCTGCCTACAGCTTCTCCATCAGTTCCAGCATGGCCAC
CACCACCGGCGTAGACCCGGTGGCCAAGTGGTGGGCCTCTCTGACAGCTGTGGTGATCCACTGGCTGCGG
CGGGATGAGGAGGCGGCTGAGCGGCTGTGCCCGCTGGTGGAGCACCTGCCCCGGGTGCTGCAGGAGTCTG
AGAGACCCCTGCCCAGGGCAGCTCTGCACTCCTTCAAGGCTGCCCGGGCCCTGCTGGGCTGTGCCAAGGC
AGAGTCTGGTCCAGCCAGCCTGACCATCTGTGAGAAGGCCAGTGGGTACCTGCAGGACAGCCTGGCTACC
ACACCAGCCAGCAGCTCCATTGACAAGGCCGTGCAGCTGTTCCTGTGTGACCTGCTTCTTGTGGTGCGCA
CCAGCCTGTGGCGGCAGCAGCAGCCCCCGGCCCCGGCCCCAGCAGCCCAGGGCACCAGCAGCAGGCCCCA
GGCTTCCGCCCTTGAGCTGCGTGGCTTCCAACGGGACCTGAGCAGCCTGAGGCGGCTGGCACAGAGCTTC
CGGCCCGCCATGCGGAGGGTGTTCCTACATGAGGCCACGGCCCGGCTGATGGCGGGGGCCAGCCCCACAC
GGACACACCAGCTCCTCGACCGCAGTCTGAGGCGGCGGGCAGGCCCCGGTGGCAAAGGAGGCGCGGTGGC
GGAGCTGGAGCCGCGGCCCACGCGGCGGGAGCACGCGGAGGCCTTGCTGCTGGCCTCCTGCTACCTGCCC
CCCGGCTTCCTGTCGGCGCCCGGGCAGCGCGTGGGCATGCTGGCTGAGGCGGCGCGCACACTCGAGAAGC
TTGGCGATCGCCGGCTGCTGCACGACTGTCAGCAGATGCTCATGCGCCTGGGCGGTGGGACCACTGTCAC
TTCCAGCTAGTAATGAACTAGTCCGTAACTTGAAAGTATTTCGATTTCTTGGCTTTATATATCTTGTGGA
AAGGACGAATATTACTATTGATCGACATACAC
