>Addgene plasmid #143645 | TFORF2862 | depositor partial sequence | sequence record 283066 | Barcode
ATATTACTATTGATCGACATACAC
